Addgene plasmid #83015: pDONR223_CBR3_WT_V5
Purpose: Gateway Donor vector containing CBR3, used as an over expression control for gene expression analysis. Part of the Target Accelerator Plasmid Collection.
Depositing lab: Jesse Boehm & Matthew Meyerson & David Root. Depositing organization: Broad Institute. Publication: High-throughput Phenotyping of Lung Cancer Somatic Mutations. Berger AH, Brooks AN, Wu X, Shrestha Y, Chouinard C, Piccioni F, Bagul M, Kamburov A, Imielinski M, Hogstrom L, Zhu C, Yang X, Pantel S, Sakai R, Watson J, Kaplan N, Campbell JD, Singh S, Root DE, Narayan R, Natoli T, Lahr DL, Tirosh I, Tamayo P, Getz G, Wong B, Doench J, Subramanian A, Golub TR, Meyerson M, Boehm JS. Cancer Cell. 2016 Aug 8;30(2):214-28. doi: 10.1016/j.ccell.2016.06.022. Epub 2016 Jul 28. PubMed 27478040.
Backbone
  Vector backbone: pDONR223
  Backbone manufacturer: Invitrogen
  Vector type: Gateway Entry vector
Growth in bacteria
  Bacterial resistance: Spectinomycin, 50 μg/mL
  Growth temperature: 37°C
  Growth strain: DH5alpha
  Copy number: High Copy
Gene/Insert
  Gene/Insert name: CBR3 (alt name: NM_001236)
  Species: H. sapiens (human)
  Entrez Gene: CBR3 (a.k.a. HEL-S-25, SDR21C2, hCBR3)
  Promoter: None
  Cloning method: Gateway Cloning
  Sequencing primers: 5′ M13pUC-fwd; 3′ M13-Rev
Terms and licenses: Academic/Nonprofit Terms; Industry Terms: Not Available to Industry
Depositor comments: Closed state: Stop codon immediately follows insert.
How to cite: pDONR223_CBR3_WT_V5 was a gift from Jesse Boehm & Matthew Meyerson & David Root (Addgene plasmid # 83015 ; http://n2t.net/addgene:83015 ; RRID:Addgene_83015)
