[The description below was written by a language model from this plasmid's Addgene catalogue record and pLannotate feature annotations shown in this document.]
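Description:
pDONR223_CBR3_WT_V5 is a Gateway entry clone built on the Invitrogen pDONR223 backbone, carrying the wild-type open reading frame of human CBR3 (carbonyl reductase 3, an NADPH-dependent oxidoreductase of the short-chain dehydrogenase/reductase family). It is a small plasmid of about 3.6 kb, propagated in E. coli from a high-copy ColE1/pUC-type origin and selected with spectinomycin through the aadA (SmR) aminoglycoside adenylyltransferase gene. That gene sits downstream of a fragment of the class 1 integron Pc promoter and a short remnant of a gentamicin resistance gene. The rrnB T1 and T2 terminators lie upstream of the cloning site and help insulate the insert from read-through transcription. The short lacI and lacZα fragments are backbone remnants.

The CBR3 coding sequence is flanked by two attL recombination sites, annotated as attL3 and attL2, which allow the ORF to be moved into any compatible destination vector by an LR Clonase reaction. The entry clone has no promoter driving the insert, so expression depends entirely on the destination vector; a T7 promoter lies outside the attL-flanked region, and M13 primer sites are used for sequence verification. The depositor describes the clone as "closed", with a stop codon immediately following the insert. Despite the "V5" in the name, no V5 tag is annotated in this plasmid, and the stop codon would prevent read-through into a C-terminal tag supplied by a destination vector. The construct belongs to the Target Accelerator Plasmid Collection, where it serves as an overexpression control for gene expression analysis in a study phenotyping lung cancer somatic mutations.
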