Features (pLannotate 1.2.2; 12 found; start..end, strand, type, name):
    121..213     +  CDS            lacI (fragment): lac repressor; lacI; The lac repressor binds to the lac operator to inhibit transcription in E. coli. This inhibition can be relieved by adding lactose or isopropyl-β-D-thiogalactopyranoside (IPTG).
    268..295     -  terminator     rrnB T2 terminator: transcription terminator T2 from the E. coli rrnB gene
    427..470     +  terminator     rrnB T1 terminator: Escherichia coli rrnB; transcription terminator T1 from the E. coli rrnB gene
    517..553     -  CDS            lacZα (fragment): LacZα fragment of β-galactosidase; lacZ fragment
    570..665     +  protein_bind   attL3: mutant version of attL; recombination site for the Gateway® LR reaction LR Clonase™
    668..1498    +  CDS            CBR3: CBR3_HUMAN - Experimental evidence at protein level: Swiss-Prot protein existence level 1. Has low NADPH-dependent oxidoreductase activity towards 4- benzoylpyridine and menadione (in vitro). From Homo sapiens (Human).
   1500..1599    -  protein_bind   attL2: mutant version of attL; recombination site for the Gateway® LR reaction LR Clonase™
   1617..1635    -  promoter       T7 promoter: promoter for bacteriophage T7 RNA polymerase
   1825..1848    +  promoter       Pc promoter (fragment): intI1 (promoter lies within the coding sequence); class 1 integron promoter
   2024..2080    +  CDS            GmR (fragment): gentamycin acetyltransferase; aacC1; confers resistance to gentamycin
   2087..2878    +  CDS            SmR: aminoglycoside adenylyltransferase (Murphy, 1985); aadA; confers resistance to spectinomycin and streptomycin
   2971..3559    +  rep_origin     ori: high-copy-number ColE1/pMB1/pBR322/pUC origin of replication
>Addgene plasmid #83015 | pDONR223_CBR3_WT_V5 | addgene full sequence | sequence record 162382 | Addgene NGS result
CTTTCCTGCGTTATCCCCTGATTCTGTGGATAACCGTATTACCGCCTTTGAGTGAGCTGATACCGCTCGC
CGCAGCCGAACGACCGAGCGCAGCGAGTCAGTGAGCGAGGAAGCGGAAGAGCGCCCAATACGCAAACCGC
CTCTCCCCGCGCGTTGGCCGATTCATTAATGCAGCTGGCACGACAGGTTTCCCGACTGGAAAGCGGGCAG
TGAGCGCAACGCAATTAATACGCGTACCGCTAGCCAGGAAGAGTTTGTAGAAACGCAAAAAGGCCATCCG
TCAGGATGGCCTTCTGCTTAGTTTGATGCCTGGCAGTTTATGGCGGGCGTCCTGCCCGCCACCCTCCGGG
CCGTTGCTTCACAACGTTCAAATCCGCTCCCGGCGGATTTGTCCTACTCAGGAGAGCGTTCACCGACAAA
CAACAGATAAAACGAAAGGCCCAGTCTTCCGACTGAGCCTTTCGTTTTATTTGATGCCTGGCAGTTCCCT
ACTCTCGCGTTAACGCTAGCATGGATGTTTTCCCAGTCACGACGTTGTAAAACGACGGCCAGTCTTAAGC
TCGGGCCCCAAATAATGATTTTATTTTGACTGATAGTGACCTGTTCGTTGCAACAAATTGATGAGCAATG
CTTTTTTATAATGCCAACTTTGTACAAAAAAGTTGGCATGTCGTCCTGCAGCCGCGTGGCGCTGGTGACC
GGGGCCAACAGGGGCATCGGCTTGGCCATCGCGCGCGAACTGTGCCGACAGTTCTCTGGGGATGTGGTGC
TCACCGCGCGGGACGTGGCGCGGGGCCAGGCGGCCGTGCAGCAGCTGCAGGCGGAGGGCCTGAGCCCGCG
CTTCCACCAACTGGACATCGACGACTTGCAGAGCATCCGCGCCCTGCGCGACTTCCTGCGCAAGGAGTAC
GGGGGGCTCAATGTACTGGTCAACAACGCGGCCGTCGCCTTCAAGAGTGATGATCCAATGCCCTTTGACA
TTAAAGCTGAGATGACACTGAAGACAAATTTTTTTGCCACTAGAAACATGTGCAACGAGTTACTGCCGAT
AATGAAACCTCATGGGAGAGTGGTGAATATCAGTAGTTTGCAGTGTTTAAGGGCTTTTGAAAACTGCAGT
GAAGATCTGCAGGAAAGGTTCCACAGTGAGACACTCACAGAAGGAGACCTGGTGGATCTCATGAAAAAGT
TTGTGGAGGACACAAAAAATGAGGTGCATGAGAGGGAAGGCTGGCCCAACTCACCTTATGGGGTGTCCAA
GTTGGGGGTCACAGTCTTATCGAGGATCCTGGCCAGGCGTCTGGATGAGAAGAGGAAAGCTGACAGGATT
CTGGTGAATGCGTGCTGCCCAGGACCAGTGAAGACAGACATGGATGGGAAAGACAGCATCAGGACTGTGG
AGGAGGGGGCTGAGACCCCTGTCTACTTGGCCCTCTTGCCTCCAGATGCCACTGAGCCACAAGGCCAGTT
GGTCCATGACAAAGTTGTGCAAAACTGGTACCCAACTTTCTTGTACAAAGTTGGCATTATAAGAAAGCAT
TGCTTATCAATTTGTTGCAACGAACAGGTCACTATCAGTCAAAATAAAATCATTATTTGCCATCCAGCTG
ATATCCCCTATAGTGAGTCGTATTACATGGTCATAGCTGTTTCCTGGCAGCTCTGGCCCGTGTCTCAAAA
TCTCTGATGTTACATTGCACAAGATAAAAATATATCATCATGCCTCCTCTAGACCAGCCAGGACAGAAAT
GCCTCGACTTCGCTGCTACCCAAGGTTGCCGGGTGACGCACACCGTGGAAACGGATGAAGGCACGAACCC
AGTGGACATAAGCCTGTTCGGTTCGTAAGCTGTAATGCAAGTAGCGTATGCGCTCACGCAACTGGTCCAG
AACCTTGACCGAACGCAGCGGTGGTAACGGCGCAGTGGCGGTTTTCATGGCTTGTTATGACTGTTTTTTT
GGGGTACAGTCTATGCCTCGGGCATCCAAGCAGCAAGCGCGTTACGCCGTGGGTCGATGTTTGATGTTAT
GGAGCAGCAACGATGTTACGCAGCAGGGCAGTCGCCCTAAAACAAAGTTAAACATTATGAGGGAAGCGGT
GATCGCCGAAGTATCGACTCAACTATCAGAGGTAGTTGGCGTCATCGAGCGCCATCTCGAACCGACGTTG
CTGGCCGTACATTTGTACGGCTCCGCAGTGGATGGCGGCCTGAAGCCACACAGTGATATTGATTTGCTGG
TTACGGTGACCGTAAGGCTTGATGAAACAACGCGGCGAGCTTTGATCAACGACCTTTTGGAAACTTCGGC
TTCCCCTGGAGAGAGCGAGATTCTCCGCGCTGTAGAAGTCACCATTGTTGTGCACGACGACATCATTCCG
TGGCGTTATCCAGCTAAGCGCGAACTGCAATTTGGAGAATGGCAGCGCAATGACATTCTTGCAGGTATCT
TCGAGCCAGCCACGATCGACATTGATCTGGCTATCTTGCTGACAAAAGCAAGAGAACATAGCGTTGCCTT
GGTAGGTCCAGCGGCGGAGGAACTCTTTGATCCGGTTCCTGAACAGGATCTATTTGAGGCGCTAAATGAA
ACCTTAACGCTATGGAACTCGCCGCCCGACTGGGCTGGCGATGAGCGAAATGTAGTGCTTACGTTGTCCC
GCATTTGGTACAGCGCAGTAACCGGCAAAATCGCGCCGAAGGATGTCGCTGCCGACTGGGCAATGGAGCG
CCTGCCGGCCCAGTATCAGCCCGTCATACTTGAAGCTAGACAGGCTTATCTTGGACAAGAAGAAGATCGC
TTGGCCTCGCGCGCAGATCAGTTGGAAGAATTTGTCCACTACGTGAAAGGCGAGATCACCAAGGTAGTCG
GCAAATAACCCTCGAGCCACCCATGACCAAAATCCCTTAACGTGAGTTACGCGTCGTTCCACTGAGCGTC
AGACCCCGTAGAAAAGATCAAAGGATCTTCTTGAGATCCTTTTTTTCTGCGCGTAATCTGCTGCTTGCAA
ACAAAAAAACCACCGCTACCAGCGGTGGTTTGTTTGCCGGATCAAGAGCTACCAACTCTTTTTCCGAAGG
TAACTGGCTTCAGCAGAGCGCAGATACCAAATACTGTTCTTCTAGTGTAGCCGTAGTTAGGCCACCACTT
CAAGAACTCTGTAGCACCGCCTACATACCTCGCTCTGCTAATCCTGTTACCAGTGGCTGCTGCCAGTGGC
GATAAGTCGTGTCTTACCGGGTTGGACTCAAGACGATAGTTACCGGATAAGGCGCAGCGGTCGGGCTGAA
CGGGGGGTTCGTGCACACAGCCCAGCTTGGAGCGAACGACCTACACCGAACTGAGATACCTACAGCGTGA
GCTATGAGAAAGCGCCACGCTTCCCGAAGGGAGAAAGGCGGACAGGTATCCGGTAAGCGGCAGGGTCGGA
ACAGGAGAGCGCACGAGGGAGCTTCCAGGGGGAAACGCCTGGTATCTTTATAGTCCTGTCGGGTTTCGCC
ACCTCTGACTTGAGCGTCGATTTTTGTGATGCTCGTCAGGGGGGCGGAGCCTATGGAAAAACGCCAGCAA
CGCGGCCTTTTTACGGTTCCTGGCCTTTTGCTGGCCTTTTGCTCACATGTT
