>Addgene plasmid #83015 | pDONR223_CBR3_WT_V5 | depositor partial sequence | sequence record 157741 | Insert sequence
ATGTCGTCCTGCAGCCGCGTGGCGCTGGTGACCGGGGCCAACAGGGGCATCGGCTTGGCCATCGCGCGCG
AACTGTGCCGACAGTTCTCTGGGGATGTGGTGCTCACCGCGCGGGACGTGGCGCGGGGCCAGGCGGCCGT
GCAGCAGCTGCAGGCGGAGGGCCTGAGCCCGCGCTTCCACCAACTGGACATCGACGACTTGCAGAGCATC
CGCGCCCTGCGCGACTTCCTGCGCAAGGAGTACGGGGGGCTCAATGTACTGGTCAACAACGCGGCCGTCG
CCTTCAAGAGTGATGATCCAATGCCCTTTGACATTAAAGCTGAGATGACACTGAAGACAAATTTTTTTGC
CACTAGAAACATGTGCAACGAGTTACTGCCGATAATGAAACCTCATGGGAGAGTGGTGAATATCAGTAGT
TTGCAGTGTTTAAGGGCTTTTGAAAACTGCAGTGAAGATCTGCAGGAAAGGTTCCACAGTGAGACACTCA
CAGAAGGAGACCTGGTGGATCTCATGAAAAAGTTTGTGGAGGACACAAAAAATGAGGTGCATGAGAGGGA
AGGCTGGCCCAACTCACCTTATGGGGTGTCCAAGTTGGGGGTCACAGTCTTATCGAGGATCCTGGCCAGG
CGTCTGGATGAGAAGAGGAAAGCTGACAGGATTCTGGTGAATGCGTGCTGCCCAGGACCAGTGAAGACAG
ACATGGATGGGAAAGACAGCATCAGGACTGTGGAGGAGGGGGCTGAGACCCCTGTCTACTTGGCCCTCTT
GCCTCCAGATGCCACTGAGCCACAAGGCCAGTTGGTCCATGACAAAGTTGTGCAAAACTGGTAA
